>Addgene plasmid #37644 | MXW-PGK-c-let-7-LP5-IRES-EGFP | depositor full sequence | sequence record 47398 | MXW-PGK-c-let-7-LP5-IRES-EGFP sequence 7642 bps
TGAAAGACCCCACCTGTAGGTTTGGCAAGCTAGCTTAAGTAACGCCATTTTGCAAGGCATGGAAAATACA
TAACTGAGAATAGAGAAGTTCAGATCAAGGTTAGGAACAGAGAGACAGCAGAATATGGGCCAAACAGGAT
ATCTGTGGTAAGCAGTTCCTGCCCCGGCTCAGGGCCAAGAACAGATGGTCCCCAGATGCGGTCCCGCCCT
CAGCAGTTTCTAGAGAACCATCAGATGTTTCCAGGGTGCCCCAAGGACCTGAAAATGACCCTGTGCCTTA
TTTGAACTAACCAATCAGTTCGCTTCTCGCTTCTGTTCGCGCGCTTCTGCTCCCCGAGCTCAATAAAAGA
GCCCACAACCCCTCACTCGGCGCGCCAGTCCTCCGATAGACTGCGTCGCCCGGGTACCCGTATTCCCAAT
AAAGCCTCTTGCTGTTTGCATCCGAATCGTGGACTCGCTGATCCTTGGGAGGGTCTCCTCAGATTGATTG
ACTGCCCACCTCGGGGGTCTTTCATTTGGAGGTTCCACCGAGATTTGGAGACCCCTGCCTAGGGACCACC
GACCCCCCCGCCGGGAGGTAAGCTGGCCAGCGGTCGTTTCGTGTCTGTCTCTGTCTTTGTGCGTGTTTGT
GCCGGCATCTAATGTTTGCGCCTGCGTCTGTACTAGTTAGCTAACTAGCTCTGTATCTGGCGGACCCGTG
GTGGAACTGACGAGTTCTGAACACCCGGCCGCAACCCTGGGAGACGTCCCAGGGACTTTGGGGGCCGTTT
TTGTGGCCCGACCTGAGGAAGGGAGTCGATGTGGAATCCGACCCCGTCAGGATATGTGGTTCTGGTAGGA
GACGAGAACCTAAAACAGTTCCCGCCTCCGTCTGAATTTTTGCTTTCGGTTTGGAACCGAAGCCGCGCGT
CTTGTCTGCTGCAGCGCTGCAGCATCGTTCTGTGTTGTCTCTGTCTGACTGTGTTTCTGTATTTGTCTGA
AAATTAGGGCCAGACTGTTACCACTCCCTTAAGTTTGACCTTAGGTCACTGGAAAGATGTCGAGCGGATC
GCTCACAACCAGTCGGTAGATGTCAAGAAGAGACGTTGGGTTACCTTCTGCTCTGCAGAATGGCCAACCT
TTAACGTCGGATGGCCGCGAGACGGCACCTTTAACCGAGACCTCATCACCCAGGTTAAGATCAAGGTCTT
TTCACCTGGCCCGCATGGACACCCAGACCAGGTCCCCTACATCGTGACCTGGGAAGCCTTGGCTTTTGAC
CCCCCTCCCTGGGTCAAGCCCTTTGTACACCCTAAGCCTCCGCCTCCTCTTCCTCCATCCGCCCCGTCTC
TCCCCCTTGAACCTCCTCGTTCGACCCCGCCTCGATCCTCCCTTTATCCAGCCCTCACTCCTTCTCTAGG
CGCCGGAATTAGATCCCTACCGGGTAGGGGAGGCGCTTTTCCCAAGGCAGTCTGGAGCATGCGCTTTAGC
GGCCCCGCTGGGCACTTGGCGCTACACAAGTGGCCTCTGGCCTCGCACACATTCCACATCCACCGGTAGG
CGCCAACCGGCTCCGTTCTTTGGTGGCCCCTTCGCGCCACCTTCTACTCCTCCCCTAGTCAGGAAGTTCC
CCCCCGCCCCGCAGCTCGCGTCGTGCAGGACGTGACAAATGGAAGTAGCACGTCTCACTAGTCTCGTGCA
GATGGACAGCACCGCTGAGCAATGGAAGCGGGTAGGCCTTTGGGGCAGCGGCCAATAGCAGCTTTGGCTC
CTTCGCTTTCTGGGCTCAGAGGCTGGGAAGGGGTGGGTCCGGGGGCGGGCTCAGGGGCGGGCTCAGGGGC
GGGGCGGGCGCCCGAAGGTCCTCCGGAGGCCCGGCATTCTGCACGCTTCAAAAGCGCACGTCTGCCGCGC
TGTTCTCCTCTTCCTCATCTCCGGGCCTTTCGACCTGCACTCGAGATATATGAGAAGCGCATCAGTTTTT
TTTTCTTATTCTAGATGAGTAGCCCACCTAGCAGCGGTCGTTTTTTTCTCTTTTCGTAGGAAAATTTTCA
GTTACACTTATTTATTAGAAACCTAGATTTAGAGACTTTTAGAATAACTTTACTTCCTAGAACACATCTC
CCTTTGAATTTATATGTCTAATTTAACAACAAGTACTAATCCATTTTTCAGGCAAGCAGGCGATTGGTGG
ACGGTCTACACTGTGGATCCGGTGAGGTAGTAGGTTGTATAGTTTGGAATATTTACACCGGTGAACTATG
CAATTTTCTACCTTACCGGAGACAGAACTCTTCGAAGCTGCGTCGTCTTGCTCTCACAACTTTCTTTTCG
TTTTCTTCCTCCTCTTACTTTCACCTCTTTGTTTTTCTTTATTTTGTGCTATCAATTCGGAGTCGCAAGA
ACTGTATTCGGTGATCCCTATTGATATTCTTTTGTACTGTATTCGGAGATATTGTTTCACGAACTGTATT
CGGAGAACTGTTGTATCGGTAATGTATCTGGAGAGAATAATCTAATCGTATGTACTGTTGAGTAATGGAA
TTCCGCCCCCCCCCCCCCCCTAACGTTACTGGCCGAAGCCGCTTGGAATAAGGCCGGTGTGCGTTTGTCT
ATATGTTATTTTCCACCATATTGCCGTCTTTTGGCAATGTGAGGGCCCGGAAACCTGGCCCTGTCTTCTT
GACGAGCATTCCTAGGGGTCTTTCCCCTCTCGCCAAAGGAATGCAAGGTCTGTTGAATGTCGTGAAGGAA
GCAGTTCCTCTGGAAGCTTCTTGAAGACAAACAACGTCTGTAGCGACCCTTTGCAGGCAGCGGAACCCCC
CACCTGGCGACAGGTGCCTCTGCGGCCAAAAGCCACGTGTATAAGATACACCTGCAAAGGCGGCACAACC
CCAGTGCCACGTTGTGAGTTGGATAGTTGTGGAAAGAGTCAAATGGCTCTCCTCAAGCGTATTCAACAAG
GGGCTGAAGGATGCCCAGAAGGTACCCCATTGTATGGGATCTGATCTGGGGCCTCGGTGCACATGCTTTA
CATGTGTTTAGTCGAGGTTAAAAAACGTCTAGGCCCCCCGAACCACGGGGACGTGGTTTTCCTTTGAAAA
ACACGATGATAATATGGCCACAACCATGGTGAGCAAGGGCGAGGAGCTGTTCACCGGGGTGGTGCCCATC
CTGGTCGAGCTGGACGGCGACGTAAACGGCCACAAGTTCAGCGTGTCCGGCGAGGGCGAGGGCGATGCCA
CCTACGGCAAGCTGACCCTGAAGTTCATCTGCACCACCGGCAAGCTGCCCGTGCCCTGGCCCACCCTCGT
GACCACCTTCACCTACGGCGTGCAGTGCTTCAGCCGCTACCCCGACCACATGAAGCAGCACGACTTCTTC
AAGTCCGCCATGCCCGAAGGCTACGTCCAGGAGCGCACCATCTTCTTCAAGGACGACGGCAACTACAAGA
CCCGCGCCGAGGTGAAGTTCGAGGGCGACACCCTGGTGAACCGCATCGAGCTGAAGGGCATCGACTTCAA
GGAGGACGGCAACATCCTGGGGCACAAGCTGGAGTACAACTACAACAGCCACAACGTCTATATCATGGCC
GACAAGCAGAAGAACGGCATCAAGGTGAACTTCAAGATCCGCCACAACATCGAGGACGGCAGCGTGCAGC
TCGCCGACCACTACCAGCAGAACACCCCCATCGGCGACGGCCCCGTGCTGCTGCCCGACAACCACTACCT
GAGCACCCAGTCCGCCCTGAGCAAAGACCCCAACGAGAAGCGCGATCACATGGTCCTGCTGGAGTTCGTG
ACCGCCGCCGGGATCACTCTCGGCATGGACGAGCTGTACAAGTAATGAATTAATTAAGAATTGCGGCCGC
GTCGACCTGCAGCCAAGCTTATCGATAAAATAAAAGATTTTATTTAGTCTCCAGAAAAAGGGGGGAATGA
AAGACCCCACCTGTAGGTTTGGCAAGCTAGCTTAAGTAACGCCATTTTGCAAGGCATGGAAAATACATAA
CTGAGAATAGAGAAGTTCAGATCAAGGTTAGGAACAGAGAGACAGCAGAATATGGGCCAAACAGGATATC
TGTGGTAAGCAGTTCCTGCCCCGGCTCAGGGCCAAGAACAGATGGTCCCCAGATGCGGTCCCGCCCTCAG
CAGTTTCTAGAGAACCATCAGATGTTTCCAGGGTGCCCCAAGGACCTGAAAATGACCCTGTGCCTTATTT
GAACTAACCAATCAGTTCGCTTCTCGCTTCTGTTCGCGCGCTTCTGCTCCCCGAGCTCAATAAAAGAGCC
CACAACCCCTCACTCGGCGCGCCAGTCCTCCGATAGACTGCGTCGCCCGGGTACCCGTGTATCCAATAAA
CCCTCTTGCAGTTGCATCCGACTTGTGGTCTCGCTGTTCCTTGGGAGGGTCTCCTCTGAGTGATTGACTA
CCCGTCAGCGGGGGTCTTTCATGGGTAACAGTTTCTTGAAGTTGGAGAACAACATTCTGAGGGTAGGAGT
CGAATATTAAGTAATCCTGACTCAATTAGCCACTGTTTTGAATCCACATACTCCAATACTCCTGAAATAG
TTCATTATGGACAGCGCAGAAGAGCTGGGGAGAATTAATTCGTAATCATGGTCATAGCTGTTTCCTGTGT
GAAATTGTTATCCGCTCACAATTCCACACAACATACGAGCCGGAAGCATAAAGTGTAAAGCCTGGGGTGC
CTAATGAGTGAGCTAACTCACATTAATTGCGTTGCGCTCACTGCCCGCTTTCCAGTCGGGAAACCTGTCG
TGCCAGCTGCATTAATGAATCGGCCAACGCGCGGGGAGAGGCGGTTTGCGTATTGGGCGCTCTTCCGCTT
CCTCGCTCACTGACTCGCTGCGCTCGGTCGTTCGGCTGCGGCGAGCGGTATCAGCTCACTCAAAGGCGGT
AATACGGTTATCCACAGAATCAGGGGATAACGCAGGAAAGAACATGTGAGCAAAAGGCCAGCAAAAGGCC
AGGAACCGTAAAAAGGCCGCGTTGCTGGCGTTTTTCCATAGGCTCCGCCCCCCTGACGAGCATCACAAAA
ATCGACGCTCAAGTCAGAGGTGGCGAAACCCGACAGGACTATAAAGATACCAGGCGTTTCCCCCTGGAAG
CTCCCTCGTGCGCTCTCCTGTTCCGACCCTGCCGCTTACCGGATACCTGTCCGCCTTTCTCCCTTCGGGA
AGCGTGGCGCTTTCTCATAGCTCACGCTGTAGGTATCTCAGTTCGGTGTAGGTCGTTCGCTCCAAGCTGG
GCTGTGTGCACGAACCCCCCGTTCAGCCCGACCGCTGCGCCTTATCCGGTAACTATCGTCTTGAGTCCAA
CCCGGTAAGACACGACTTATCGCCACTGGCAGCAGCCACTGGTAACAGGATTAGCAGAGCGAGGTATGTA
GGCGGTGCTACAGAGTTCTTGAAGTGGTGGCCTAACTACGGCTACACTAGAAGGACAGTATTTGGTATCT
GCGCTCTGCTGAAGCCAGTTACCTTCGGAAAAAGAGTTGGTAGCTCTTGATCCGGCAAACAAACCACCGC
TGGTAGCGGTGGTTTTTTTGTTTGCAAGCAGCAGATTACGCGCAGAAAAAAAGGATCTCAAGAAGATCCT
TTGATCTTTTCTACGGGGTCTGACGCTCAGTGGAACGAAAACTCACGTTAAGGGATTTTGGTCATGAGAT
TATCAAAAAGGATCTTCACCTAGATCCTTTTAAATTAAAAATGAAGTTTTAAATCAATCTAAAGTATATA
TGAGTAAACTTGGTCTGACAGTTACCAATGCTTAATCAGTGAGGCACCTATCTCAGCGATCTGTCTATTT
CGTTCATCCATAGTTGCCTGACTCCCCGTCGTGTAGATAACTACGATACGGGAGGGCTTACCATCTGGCC
CCAGTGCTGCAATGATACCGCGAGACCCACGCTCACCGGCTCCAGATTTATCAGCAATAAACCAGCCAGC
CGGAAGGGCCGAGCGCAGAAGTGGTCCTGCAACTTTATCCGCCTCCATCCAGTCTATTAATTGTTGCCGG
GAAGCTAGAGTAAGTAGTTCGCCAGTTAATAGTTTGCGCAACGTTGTTGCCATTGCTACAGGCATCGTGG
TGTCACGCTCGTCGTTTGGTATGGCTTCATTCAGCTCCGGTTCCCAACGATCAAGGCGAGTTACATGATC
CCCCATGTTGTGCAAAAAAGCGGTTAGCTCCTTCGGTCCTCCGATCGTTGTCAGAAGTAAGTTGGCCGCA
GTGTTATCACTCATGGTTATGGCAGCACTGCATAATTCTCTTACTGTCATGCCATCCGTAAGATGCTTTT
CTGTGACTGGTGAGTACTCAACCAAGTCATTCTGAGAATAGTGTATGCGGCGACCGAGTTGCTCTTGCCC
GGCGTCAATACGGGATAATACCGCGCCACATAGCAGAACTTTAAAAGTGCTCATCATTGGAAAACGTTCT
TCGGGGCGAAAACTCTCAAGGATCTTACCGCTGTTGAGATCCAGTTCGATGTAACCCACTCGTGCACCCA
ACTGATCTTCAGCATCTTTTACTTTCACCAGCGTTTCTGGGTGAGCAAAAACAGGAAGGCAAAATGCCGC
AAAAAAGGGAATAAGGGCGACACGGAAATGTTGAATACTCATACTCTTCCTTTTTCAATATTATTGAAGC
ATTTATCAGGGTTATTGTCTCATGAGCGGATACATATTTGAATGTATTTAGAAAAATAAACAAATAGGGG
TTCCGCGCACATTTCCCCGAAAAGTGCCACCTGACGTCTAAGAAACCATTATTATCATGACATTAACCTA
TAAAAATAGGCGTATCACGAGGCCCTTTCGTCTCGCGCGTTTCGGTGATGACGGTGAAAACCTCTGACAC
ATGCAGCTCCCGGAGACGGTCACAGCTTGTCTGTAAGCGGATGCCGGGAGCAGACAAGCCCGTCAGGGCG
CGTCAGCGGGTGTTGGCGGGTGTCGGGGCTGGCTTAACTATGCGGCATCAGAGCAGATTGTACTGAGAGT
GCACCATATGCGGTGTGAAATACCGCACAGATGCGTAAGGAGAAAATACCGCATCAGGCGCCATTCGCCA
TTCAGGCTGCGCAACTGTTGGGAAGGGCGATCGGTGCGGGCCTCTTCGCTATTACGCCAGCTGGCGAAAG
GGGGATGTGCTGCAAGGCGATTAAGTTGGGTAACGCCAGGGTTTTCCCAGTCACGACGTTGTAAAACGAC
GGCCAGTGCCAAGCTCGCTCTCCCTTATGCGACTCCTGCATTAGGAAGCAGCCCAGTAGTAGGTTGAGGC
CGTTGAGCACCGCCGCCGCAAGGAATGGTGCATGCAAGGAGATGGCGCCCAACAGTCCCCCGGCCACGGG
GCCTGCCACCATACCCACGCCGAAACAAGCGCTCATGAGCCCGAAGTGGCGAGCCCGATCTTCCCCATCG
GTGATGTCGGCGATATAGGCGCCAGCAACCGCACCTGTGGCGCCGGTGATGCCGGCCACGATGCGTCCGG
CGTAGAGGATCGATTAGTCCAATTTGTTAAAGACAGGATATCAGTGGTCCAGGCTCTAGTTTTGACTCAA
CAATATCACCAGCTGAAGCCTATAGAGTACGAGCCATAGATAAAATAAAAGATTTTATTTAGTCTCCAGA
AAAAGGGGGGAA
Features (pLannotate 1.2.2; 21 found; start..end, strand, type, name):
    580..921     +  misc_feature   MESV Ψ: packaging signal of murine embryonic stem cell virus
    988..1404    +  CDS            gag (truncated): truncated Moloney murine leukemia virus (MMLV) gag gene lacking the start codon
   1422..1922    +  promoter       PGK promoter: mouse phosphoglycerate kinase 1 promoter
   2187..2259    +  ncRNA          let-7 (fragment): Accession: RF00027 - let-7 microRNA precursor
   2523..2540    -  promoter       chicken β-actin promoter (fragment): contains a 21-bp deletion relative to the standard chicken β-actin promoter
   2543..3094    +  misc_feature   IRES: internal ribosome entry site (IRES) of the encephalomyocarditis virus (EMCV)
   3106..3825    +  CDS            EGFP: the original enhanced GFP (Yang et al., 1996) mammalian codon-optimized
   3917..4432    +  LTR            3' LTR: 3' long terminal repeat from murine embryonic stem cell virus
   4625..4641    -  protein_bind   lac operator: The lac repressor binds to the lac operator to inhibit transcription in E. coli. This inhibition can be relieved by adding lactose or isopropyl-β-D-thiogalactopyranoside (IPTG). lac repressor encoded by lacI
   4649..4679    -  promoter       lac promoter: promoter for the E. coli lac operon
   4694..4715    -  protein_bind   CAP binding site: CAP binding activates transcription in the presence of cAMP. E. coli catabolite activator protein
   4728..4820    -  CDS            lacI (fragment): lac repressor; lacI; The lac repressor binds to the lac operator to inhibit transcription in E. coli. This inhibition can be relieved by adding lactose or isopropyl-β-D-thiogalactopyranoside (IPTG).
   5003..5591    -  rep_origin     ori: high-copy-number ColE1/pMB1/pBR322/pUC origin of replication
   5762..6622    -  CDS            AmpR: β-lactamase; bla; confers resistance to ampicillin, carbenicillin, and related antibiotics
   6623..6727    -  promoter       AmpR promoter: bla
   6822..6857    +  CDS            rop (fragment): Rop protein, which maintains plasmids at low copy number; rop
   6959..7058    +  misc_feature   bom (fragment): basis of mobility region from pBR322
   7064..7218    -  CDS            lacZα (fragment): LacZα fragment of β-galactosidase; lacZ fragment
   7226..7501    -  CDS            TcR (fragment): tetracycline efflux protein; tet; confers resistance to tetracycline
   7499..7599    +  CDS            env (fragment): murine leukemia virus gPr80 envelope polyprotein precursor; env; proteolytically cleaved into gp70SU and p15TM subunits
   7641..516     +  LTR            5' LTR (across the origin): 5' long terminal repeat from murine embryonic stem cell virus
