[The description below was written by a language model from this plasmid's Addgene catalogue record and pLannotate feature annotations shown in this document.]
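Description:
MXW-PGK-c-let-7-LP5-IRES-EGFP is a gammaretroviral mammalian expression vector built on the MXW-PGK-IRES-EGFP backbone and carrying a loop mutant of the C. elegans let-7 microRNA gene. The proviral portion is framed by 5' and 3' long terminal repeats of murine embryonic stem cell virus. The MESV Ψ packaging signal and a truncated, start-codon-less MMLV gag segment follow the 5' LTR, allowing the genomic RNA to be encapsidated when viral proteins are supplied in trans by packaging cells. The plasmid is propagated in E. coli through a high-copy ColE1/pUC-type origin and selected with ampicillin via the β-lactamase gene. Short remnants of lacI, lacZα, rop, bom, TcR and env, together with lac promoter/operator elements, are annotated in the bacterial backbone and appear to be cloning leftovers. An 18-bp match to the chicken β-actin promoter just upstream of the IRES is probably an annotation artefact.

Within the provirus, the mouse PGK promoter drives a bicistronic-style transcript. A roughly 580-bp cel-let-7 genomic fragment containing the let-7 precursor hairpin sits upstream of an EMCV IRES and EGFP. The primary microRNA is therefore transcribed and processed from the same RNA that yields EGFP. EGFP is the only mammalian marker, so transduced or transfected cells are identified or sorted by fluorescence rather than drug selection. The LP5 variant changes a few nucleotides in the terminal loop of the let-7 hairpin, with no change recorded in the mature microRNA sequence. According to the associated publication title, the construct belongs to a study of how loop nucleotides control primary and mature miRNA function in target recognition and repression. It would presumably be compared with wild-type and other loop-mutant versions in the same vector.
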