Addgene plasmid #37644: MXW-PGK-c-let-7-LP5-IRES-EGFP
Depositing lab: Chang-Zheng Chen. Depositing organization: Stanford University. Publication: Loop nucleotides control primary and mature miRNA function in target recognition and repression. Yue SB, Trujillo RD, Tang Y, O'Gorman WE, Chen CZ. RNA Biol. 2011 Nov-Dec;8(6):1115-23. 10.4161/rna.8.6.17626 PubMed 22142974.
Backbone
  Vector backbone: MXW-PGK-IRES-EGFP
  Backbone manufacturer: Chang-Zheng Chen Lab
  Backbone size w/o insert (bp): 7066
  Vector type: Mammalian Expression, Retroviral
  Selectable markers: EGFP
Growth in bacteria
  Bacterial resistance: Ampicillin, 100 μg/mL
  Growth temperature: 37°C
  Growth strain: DH5alpha
  Copy number: Unknown
Gene/Insert
  Gene/Insert name: cel-let-7 (alt name: loop mutant 5)
  Species: C. elegans (nematode)
  Insert size (bp): 582
  Mutation: LP5 - AATATTACCA=>AATATTTACA
Terms and licenses: Academic/Nonprofit Terms; Industry Terms: Not Available to Industry
How to cite: MXW-PGK-c-let-7-LP5-IRES-EGFP was a gift from Chang-Zheng Chen (Addgene plasmid # 37644 ; http://n2t.net/addgene:37644 ; RRID:Addgene_37644)
