>Addgene plasmid #37644 | MXW-PGK-c-let-7-LP5-IRES-EGFP | addgene partial sequence | sequence record 50489 | mPGK-F 5'-cattctgcacgcttcaaaag-3'
ATTCTAGATGAGTAGCCCACCTAGCAGCGGTCGTTTTTTTCTCTTTTCGTAGGAAAATTTTCAGTTACAC
TTATTTATTAGAAACCTAGATTTAGAGACTTTTAGAATAACTTTACTTCCTAGAACACATCTCCCTTTGA
ATTTATATGTCTAATTTAACAACAAGTACTAATCCATTTTTCAGGCAAGCAGGCGATTGGTGGACGGTCT
ACACTGTGGATCCGGTGAGGTAGTAGGTTGTATAGTTTGGAATATTTACACCGGTGAACTATGCAATTTT
CTACCTTACCGGAGACAGAACTCTTCGAAGCTGCGTCGTCTTGCTCTCACAACTTTCTTTTCGTTTTCTT
CCTCCTCTTACTTTCACCTCTTTGTTTTTCTTTATTTTGTGCTATCAATTCGGAGTCGCAAGAACTGTAT
TCGGTGATCCCTATTGATATTCTTTTGTACTGTATTCGGAGATATTGTTTCACGAACTGTATTCGGAGAA
CTGTTGTATCGGTAATGTATCTGGAGAGAATAATCTAATCGTATGTACTGTTGAGTAATGGAATTCCGCC
CCCCCCCCCCCC
